Addgene plasmid #236233: pAAV hSyn INTRON HaloTag-STIM1 WPRE
Purpose: AAV expression of mouse STIM1 internally tagged with HaloTag
Depositing lab: Jennifer Lippincott-Schwartz. Depositing organization: HHMI, Janelia Research Campus. Publication: Periodic ER-plasma membrane junctions support long-range Ca(2+) signal integration in dendrites. Benedetti L, Fan R, Weigel AV, Moore AS, Houlihan PR, Kittisopikul M, Park G, Petruncio A, Hubbard PM, Pang S, Xu CS, Hess HF, Saalfeld S, Rangaraju V, Clapham DE, De Camilli P, Ryan TA, Lippincott-Schwartz J. Cell. 2025 Jan 23;188(2):484-500.e22. doi: 10.1016/j.cell.2024.11.029. Epub 2024 Dec 20. PubMed 39708809.
Backbone
  Vector backbone: pAAV Syn intron Psam4GlyR m3m4 HA
  Backbone manufacturer: Scott Sternson (Addgene plasmid # 196041)
  Vector type: AAV
Growth in bacteria
  Bacterial resistance: Ampicillin, 100 μg/mL
  Growth temperature: 37°C
  Growth strain: NEB Stable
  Copy number: High Copy
Gene/Insert
  Gene/Insert name: HaloTag-Stim1
  Species: M. musculus (mouse)
  Insert size (bp): 2967
  Entrez Gene: Stim1 (a.k.a. SIM)
  Promoter: human Synapsin 1
  Tag / fusion protein: HaloTag (N terminal on insert)
  Cloning method: Restriction Enzyme; 5′ cloning site BamHI (unknown if destroyed); 3′ cloning site HindIII (unknown if destroyed)
Terms and licenses: Academic/Nonprofit Terms; Industry Terms: Not Available to Industry
How to cite: pAAV hSyn INTRON HaloTag-STIM1 WPRE was a gift from Jennifer Lippincott-Schwartz (Addgene plasmid # 236233 ; http://n2t.net/addgene:236233 ; RRID:Addgene_236233)
