[The description below was written by a language model from this plasmid's Addgene catalogue record and pLannotate feature annotations shown in this document.]
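Description:
pAAV hSyn INTRON HaloTag-STIM1 WPRE is an adeno-associated virus transfer plasmid (7,377 nt in the sequenced record) for neuron-directed expression of mouse STIM1 carrying a HaloTag. It was built by restriction cloning (BamHI/HindIII) into a pAAV Syn-intron backbone that previously carried a different payload. In bacteria it replicates from a high-copy ColE1/pUC-type origin and is selected with ampicillin through the β-lactamase gene. An f1 phage origin is also present. The recombination-reduced growth strain listed is consistent with the need to keep the repeat-rich AAV2 inverted terminal repeats intact. These ITRs flank the expression cassette and are the cis elements required for replication and packaging of the cassette into AAV particles.

Between the ITRs, the human synapsin I promoter confers neuron-specific transcription. It is followed by a chimeric β-globin/immunoglobulin intron, which generally improves mRNA processing and expression. The 2,967 bp insert is annotated as a HaloTag coding region immediately followed by the Stim1 coding sequence. The catalogue lists the tag as N-terminal on the insert, while the stated purpose calls it an internal tag. A short unannotated stretch precedes the HaloTag feature, which would fit placement of the tag after the STIM1 signal peptide, but the record does not say so explicitly. A WPRE and an SV40 polyadenylation signal follow the coding sequence to enhance transcript stability and termination. The small large T antigen, MCS and lacI fragments appear to be backbone remnants.

STIM1 is the endoplasmic reticulum Ca2+ sensor that activates ORAI1 during store-operated Ca2+ entry. HaloTag covalently binds chloroalkane ligands, so the fusion can be labelled with fluorescent dyes. The construct is therefore suited to imaging STIM1 localisation and ER–plasma membrane contacts in neurons, in line with the associated study of dendritic Ca2+ signalling.
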