Features (pLannotate 1.2.2; 15 found; start..end, strand, type, name):
    237..825     -  rep_origin     ori: high-copy-number ColE1/pMB1/pBR322/pUC origin of replication
    996..1856    -  CDS            AmpR: β-lactamase; bla; confers resistance to ampicillin, carbenicillin, and related antibiotics
   1857..1961    -  promoter       AmpR promoter: bla
   2014..2442    -  rep_origin     f1 ori (sequence partly withheld): f1 bacteriophage origin of replication; arrow indicates direction of (+) strand synthesis
   2511..2643    -  repeat_region  AAV2 ITR (fragment): inverted terminal repeat of adeno-associated virus serotype 2 inverted
   2725..3172    +  promoter       hSyn promoter: human synapsin I promoter; confers neuron-specific expression (Kügler et al., 2003)
   3194..3326    +  intron         chimeric intron: chimera between introns from human β-globin and immunoglobulin heavy chain genes
   3421..4311    +  CDS            HaloTag®: modified bacterial dehalogenase that forms covalent bonds with chloroalkane derivatives
   4312..6309    +  CDS            Stim1: STIM1_MOUSE - Also known as Sim. Experimental evidence at protein level: Swiss-Prot protein existence level 1. Plays a role in mediating store-operated Ca(2+) entry (SOCE), a Ca(2+) influx following depletion of intracellular Ca(2+) stores. Acts as Ca(2+) sensor in the endoplasmic reticulum via its EF-hand domain. Upon Ca(2+) depletion, translocates from the endoplasmic reticulum to the plasma membrane where it activates the Ca(2+) release- activated Ca(2+) (CRAC) channel subunit ORAI1. Involved in enamel formation. Activated following interaction with STIMATE, leading to promote STIM1 conform
   6328..6916    +  misc_feature   WPRE: woodchuck hepatitis virus posttranscriptional regulatory element
   6917..6936    +  misc_feature   MCS (fragment): pBluescript multiple cloning site
   6965..7086    -  polyA_signal   SV40 poly(A) signal: SV40 polyadenylation signal
   7109..7177    -  CDS            large T antigen (fragment): large T antigen from SV40 (simian virus 40)
   7248..4       +  repeat_region  AAV2 ITR (across the origin): inverted terminal repeat of adeno-associated virus serotype 2 inverted
   7375..54      -  CDS            lacI (fragment) (across the origin): lac repressor; lacI; The lac repressor binds to the lac operator to inhibit transcription in E. coli. This inhibition can be relieved by adding lactose or isopropyl-β-D-thiogalactopyranoside (IPTG).
>Addgene plasmid #236233 | pAAV hSyn INTRON HaloTag-STIM1 WPRE | addgene full sequence | sequence record 471243 | Addgene NGS Result
CTGCATTAATGAATCGGCCAACGCGCGGGGAGAGGCGGTTTGCGTATTGGGCGCTCTTCCGCTTCCTCGC
TCACTGACTCGCTGCGCTCGGTCGTTCGGCTGCGGCGAGCGGTATCAGCTCACTCAAAGGCGGTAATACG
GTTATCCACAGAATCAGGGGATAACGCAGGAAAGAACATGTGAGCAAAAGGCCAGCAAAAGGCCAGGAAC
CGTAAAAAGGCCGCGTTGCTGGCGTTTTTCCATAGGCTCCGCCCCCCTGACGAGCATCACAAAAATCGAC
GCTCAAGTCAGAGGTGGCGAAACCCGACAGGACTATAAAGATACCAGGCGTTTCCCCCTGGAAGCTCCCT
CGTGCGCTCTCCTGTTCCGACCCTGCCGCTTACCGGATACCTGTCCGCCTTTCTCCCTTCGGGAAGCGTG
GCGCTTTCTCATAGCTCACGCTGTAGGTATCTCAGTTCGGTGTAGGTCGTTCGCTCCAAGCTGGGCTGTG
TGCACGAACCCCCCGTTCAGCCCGACCGCTGCGCCTTATCCGGTAACTATCGTCTTGAGTCCAACCCGGT
AAGACACGACTTATCGCCACTGGCAGCAGCCACTGGTAACAGGATTAGCAGAGCGAGGTATGTAGGCGGT
GCTACAGAGTTCTTGAAGTGGTGGCCTAACTACGGCTACACTAGAAGAACAGTATTTGGTATCTGCGCTC
TGCTGAAGCCAGTTACCTTCGGAAAAAGAGTTGGTAGCTCTTGATCCGGCAAACAAACCACCGCTGGTAG
CGGTGGTTTTTTTGTTTGCAAGCAGCAGATTACGCGCAGAAAAAAAGGATCTCAAGAAGATCCTTTGATC
TTTTCTACGGGGTCTGACGCTCAGTGGAACGAAAACTCACGTTAAGGGATTTTGGTCATGAGATTATCAA
AAAGGATCTTCACCTAGATCCTTTTAAATTAAAAATGAAGTTTTAAATCAATCTAAAGTATATATGAGTA
AACTTGGTCTGACAGTTACCAATGCTTAATCAGTGAGGCACCTATCTCAGCGATCTGTCTATTTCGTTCA
TCCATAGTTGCCTGACTCCCCGTCGTGTAGATAACTACGATACGGGAGGGCTTACCATCTGGCCCCAGTG
CTGCAATGATACCGCGAGACCCACGCTCACCGGCTCCAGATTTATCAGCAATAAACCAGCCAGCCGGAAG
GGCCGAGCGCAGAAGTGGTCCTGCAACTTTATCCGCCTCCATCCAGTCTATTAATTGTTGCCGGGAAGCT
AGAGTAAGTAGTTCGCCAGTTAATAGTTTGCGCAACGTTGTTGCCATTGCTACAGGCATCGTGGTGTCAC
GCTCGTCGTTTGGTATGGCTTCATTCAGCTCCGGTTCCCAACGATCAAGGCGAGTTACATGATCCCCCAT
GTTGTGCAAAAAAGCGGTTAGCTCCTTCGGTCCTCCGATCGTTGTCAGAAGTAAGTTGGCCGCAGTGTTA
TCACTCATGGTTATGGCAGCACTGCATAATTCTCTTACTGTCATGCCATCCGTAAGATGCTTTTCTGTGA
CTGGTGAGTACTCAACCAAGTCATTCTGAGAATAGTGTATGCGGCGACCGAGTTGCTCTTGCCCGGCGTC
AATACGGGATAATACCGCGCCACATAGCAGAACTTTAAAAGTGCTCATCATTGGAAAACGTTCTTCGGGG
CGAAAACTCTCAAGGATCTTACCGCTGTTGAGATCCAGTTCGATGTAACCCACTCGTGCACCCAACTGAT
CTTCAGCATCTTTTACTTTCACCAGCGTTTCTGGGTGAGCAAAAACAGGAAGGCAAAATGCCGCAAAAAA
GGGAATAAGGGCGACACGGAAATGTTGAATACTCATACTCTTCCTTTTTCAATATTATTGAAGCATTTAT
CAGGGTTATTGTCTCATGAGCGGATACATATTTGAATGTATTTAGAAAAATAAACAAATAGGGGTTCCGC
GCACATTTCCCCGAAAAGTGCCACCTAAATTGTAAGCGTTAATATTTTGTTAAAATTCGCGTTAAATTTT
TGTTAAATCAGCTCATTTTTTAACCAATAGGCCGAAATCGGCAAAATCCCTTATAAATCAAAAGAATAGA
CCGAGATAGGGT
[37 nt withheld, positions 2113-2149]
AAAGAACGTGGACTCCAACGTCAAAGG
[49 nt withheld, positions 2177-2225]
T
[91 nt withheld, positions 2227-2317]
G
[124 nt withheld, positions 2319-2442]
CCCATTCGCCATTCAGGCTGCGCAACTGTTGGGAAGGGCGATCGGTGCGGGCCTCTTCGCYATTAMKSCA
GCTGCGCGCTCGCTCGCTCACTGAGGCCGCCCGGGCAAAGCCCGGGCGTCGGGCGACCTTTGGTCGCCCG
GCCTCAGTGAGCGAGCGAGCGCGCAGAGAGGGAGTGGCCAACTCCATCACTAGGGGTTCCTTGTAGTTAA
TGATTAACCCGCCATGCTACTTATCTACGTAGCCATGCTCTAGGAAGATCTCTGCAGAGGGCCCTGCGTA
TGAGTGCAAGTGGGTTTTAGGACCAGGATGAGGCGGGGTGGGGGTGCCTACCTGACGACCGACCCCGACC
CACTGGACAAGCACCCAACCCCCATTCCCCAAATTGCGCATCCCCTATCAGAGAGGGGGAGGGGAAACAG
GATGCGGCGAGGCGCGTGCGCACTGCCAGCTTCAGCACCGCGGACAGTGCCTTCGCCCCCGCCTGGCGGC
GCGCGCCACCGCCGCCTCAGCACTGAAGGCGCGCTGACGTCACTCGCCGGTCCCCCGCAAACTCCCCTTC
CCGGCCACCTTGGTCGCGTCCGCGCCGCCGCCGGCCCAGCCGGACCGCACCACGCGAGGCGCGAGATAGG
GGGGCACGGGCGCGACCATCTGCGCTGCGGCGCCGGCGACTCAGCGCTGCCTCAGTCTGCGGTGGGCAGC
GGAGGAGTCGTGTCGTGCCTGAGAGCGCAGTCGAATTCAAGCTGCTAGCAGGTAAGTATCAAGGTTACAA
GACAGGTTTAAGGAGACCAATAGAAACTGGGCTTGTCGAGACAGAGAAGACTCTTGCGTTTCTGATAGGC
ACCTATTGGTCTTACTGACATCCACTTTGCCTTTCTCTCCACAGGTGATAAGGATCCGCCACCATGGATG
TGTGCGCCCGTCTTGCCCTGTGGCTTCTTTGGGGGCTCCTTCTGCATCAGGGCCAGAGTGGCGGCTCCAT
GGCAGAAATCGGTACTGGCTTTCCATTCGACCCCCATTATGTGGAAGTCCTGGGCGAGCGCATGCACTAC
GTCGATGTTGGTCCGCGCGATGGCACCCCTGTGCTGTTCCTGCACGGTAACCCGACCTCCTCCTACGTGT
GGCGCAACATCATCCCGCATGTTGCACCGACCCATCGCTGCATTGCTCCAGACCTGATCGGTATGGGCAA
ATCCGACAAACCAGACCTGGGTTATTTCTTCGACGACCACGTCCGCTTCATGGATGCCTTCATCGAAGCC
CTGGGTCTGGAAGAGGTCGTCCTGGTCATTCACGACTGGGGCTCCGCTCTGGGTTTCCACTGGGCCAAGC
GCAATCCAGAGCGCGTCAAAGGTATTGCATTTATGGAGTTCATCCGCCCTATCCCGACCTGGGACGAATG
GCCAGAATTTGCCCGCGAGACCTTCCAGGCCTTCCGCACCACCGACGTCGGCCGCAAGCTGATCATCGAT
CAGAACGTTTTTATCGAGGGTACGCTGCCGATGGGTGTCGTCCGCCCGCTGACTGAAGTCGAGATGGACC
ATTACCGCGAGCCGTTCCTGAATCCTGTTGACCGCGAGCCACTGTGGCGCTTCCCAAACGAGCTGCCAAT
CGCCGGTGAGCCAGCGAACATCGTCGCGCTGGTCGAAGAATACATGGACTGGCTGCACCAGTCCCCTGTC
CCGAAGCTGCTGTTCTGGGGCACCCCAGGCGTTCTGATCCCACCGGCCGAAGCCGCTCGCCTGGCCAAAA
GCCTGCCTAACTGCAAGGCTGTGGACATCGGCCCGGGTCTGAATCTGCTGCAAGAAGACAACCCGGACCT
GATCGGCAGCGAGATCGCGCGCTGGCTGTCGACGCTCGAGATTTCCGGCGGCGGCTCCCTCAGCCATAGT
CACAGTGAAAAGAATACAGGAGCGAGCTCCGGGGCGACTTCTGAAGAGTCTACCGAAGCAGAGTTTTGCC
GAATTGACAAGCCCCTGTGCCACAGTGAGGATGAGAAGCTCAGCTTTGAGGCCGTCCGAAACATCCATAA
GCTGATGGATGACGATGCCAATGGTGATGTGGATGTGGAAGAAAGTGATGAGTTCCTAAGGGAAGACCTC
AATTACCATGACCCAACAGTGAAACATAGCACCTTCCATGGTGAGGATAAACTTATCAGCGTGGAGGACC
TGTGGAAGGCGTGGAAGTCATCAGAAGTGTACAACTGGACTGTGGATGAGGTGATACAGTGGCTCATTAC
GTATGTGGAGCTGCCACAGTATGAGGAAACCTTCCGGAAGTTGCAGCTTACTGGCCACGCCATGCCAAGG
CTTGCAGTAACCAACACCACCATGACAGGGACTGTACTGAAGATGACAGATCGGAGCCACAGGCAGAAGC
TGCAGCTGAAGGCCCTGGACACAGTGCTGTTTGGGCCTCCTCTCTTGACTCGGCATAATCACCTGAAGGA
CTTCATGCTGGTGGTGTCTATCGTTATTGGTGTGGGTGGCTGCTGGTTTGCCTATATCCAGAACCGTTAC
TCTAAGGAGCACATGAAGAAAATGATGAAGGATCTGGAAGGGTTACACCGGGCTGAGCAGAGTCTGCATG
ACCTTCAGGAAAGGCTGCACAAGGCCCAGGAGGAGCACCGAACTGTGGAAGTAGAGAAGGTCCACCTGGA
GAAGAAGCTGCGAGATGAGATCAACCTTGCCAAGCAGGAAGCTCAGCGGCTGAAGGAGCTGAGGGAGGGT
ACTGAGAATGAGAGGAGCCGTCAAAAATATGCTGAGGAAGAGCTGGAGCAGGTTCGGGAGGCCTTGAGGA
AAGCAGAGAAGGAGCTGGAATCACACAGCTCATGGTATGCTCCTGAGGCCCTGCAGAAGTGGCTGCAGCT
GACCCATGAGGTGGAGGTGCAGTACTACAACATCAAGAAGCAAAATGCAGAGAGGCAGCTGCTGGTGGCC
AAGGAGGGGGCTGAGAAAATAAAAAAGAAGAGAAACACGCTTTTTGGTACCTTCCATGTGGCCCACAGCT
CTTCCCTGGATGATGTGGATCATAAAATCCTAACTGCTAAGCAAGCTCTGAGTGAGGTGACAGCGGCACT
GAGGGAGCGCCTGCACCGATGGCAGCAGATCGAGATCCTCTGCGGTTTCCAGATTGTCAATAACCCCGGC
ATCCACTCCTTGGTGGCTGCTCTCAACATCGACCCCAGCTGGATGGGCAGCACCCGCCCTAACCCCGCCC
ACTTCATCATGACTGACGATGTGGATGACATGGATGAGGAGATTGTGTCGCCCTTGTCCATGCAGTCCCC
CAGCCTGCAGAGCAGTGTCCGGCAGCGCCTGACGGAGCCACAGCTTGGCCTGGGATCTCAGAGGGATTTG
ACCCATTCCGATTCGGAGTCCTCCCTCCACATGAGTGACCGCCAGCGTGTGGCCCCCAAGCCTCCTCAGA
TGGGCCGTGCTGCAGATGAAGCTCTCAATGCCATGCCTTCCAATGGCAGCCATCGGCTGATTGAGGGGGT
CCATCCAGGATCTCTGGTGGAGAAACTGCCTGACAGCCCTGCTCTGGCCAAGAAGACATTTATGGCGTTG
AACCATGGCCTAGACAAGGCCCACAGCCTGATGGAGCTGAACCCCTCAGTCCCACCTGGTGGCTCCCCAC
TTTTGGATTCTTCCCATTCTCTTAGCCCCAGTTCCCCAGACCCAGACACGCCATCTCCAGTTGGGGACAA
CCGAGCTCTGCAGGGTAGCCGAAACACACGAATACCCCACTTGGCTGGCAAGAAGGCAATGGCTGAGGAG
GATAATGGTTCCATTGGTGAGGAGACAGACTCCAGTCCAGGCAGGAAGAAGTTTCCTCTCAAAATTTTTA
AGAAGCCTCTTAAGAAGTAGTAAAAGCTTATCGATAATCAACCTCTGGATTACAAAATTTGTGAAAGATT
GACTGGTATTCTTAACTATGTTGCTCCTTTTACGCTATGTGGATACGCTGCTTTAATGCCTTTGTATCAT
GCTATTGCTTCCCGTATGGCTTTCATTTTCTCCTCCTTGTATAAATCCTGGTTGCTGTCTCTTTATGAGG
AGTTGTGGCCCGTTGTCAGGCAACGTGGCGTGGTGTGCACTGTGTTTGCTGACGCAACCCCCACTGGTTG
GGGCATTGCCACCACCTGTCAGCTCCTTTCCGGGACTTTCGCTTTCCCCCTCCCTATTGCCACGGCGGAA
CTCATCGCCGCCTGCCTTGCCCGCTGCTGGACAGGGGCTCGGCTGTTGGGCACTGACAATTCCGTGGTGT
TGTCGGGGAAATCATCGTCCTTTCCTTGGCTGCTCGCCTGTGTTGCCACCTGGATTCTGCGCGGGACGTC
CTTCTGCTACGTCCCTTCGGCCCTCAATCCAGCGGACCTTCCTTCCCGCGGCCTGCTGCCGGCTCTGCGG
CCTCTTCCGCGTCTTCGCCTTCGCCCTCAGACGAGTCGGATCTCCCTTTGGGCCGCCTCCCCGCATCGAT
ACCGTCGACCTCGACCCGGGCGGCCGCTTCGAGCAGACATGATAAGATACATTGATGAGTTTGGACAAAC
CACAACTAGAATGCAGTGAAAAAAATGCTTTATTTGTGAAATTTGTGATGCTATTGCTTTATTTGTAACC
ATTATAAGCTGCAATAAACAAGTTAACAACAACAATTGCATTCATTTTATGTTTCAGGTTCAGGGGGAGA
TGTGGGAGGTTTTTTAAAGCAAGTAAAACCTCTACAAATGTGGTAAAATCGATAAGGATCTTCCTAGAGC
ATGGCTACGTAGATAAGTAGCATGGCGGGTTAATCATTAACTACAAGGAACCCCTAGTGATGGAGTTGGC
CACTCCCTCTCTGCGCGCTCGCTCGCTCACTGAGGCCGGGCGACCAAAGGTCGCCCGACGCCCGGGCTTT
GCCCGGGCGGCCTCAGTGAGCGAGCGAGCGCGCAG
